>Addgene plasmid #15318 | myc-SpELL pBacPAK8 | addgene partial sequence | sequence record 109996 | Polyhedrin-F 5'-AAATGATAACCATCTCGC-3'
AAAACCTATAAATACGGATCTATGGAACAGAAGTTGATTTCCGAAGAAGACCTCGAGATGATTAGGAACA
GTAGCATTTCTGATGCTCTACCTGTAGCATTAGGCGGAAATGAAGAAGAATCGCCTTTATTGATGCTGGT
ACAATTACCCAAAGAGTTTCTCGAAGGATATCTTTCAGGAACGATAACAGACGTGAGCTTGGAATGCAGT
GATGTTGGTACTTCAATATTAGCGAACGATAGGTCTTACAAATGCACTTCCGTTCCAGAAACTGCTCCGC
ATGAGATTTACAGACTGGTGGACTCGAATTCGTTACAACTGGTTGGCCGTGTCTCACAAAAGCTACAGCT
TCGTAGAGAGCTCGACAGTTTAACTGCTGAGCGAGTGAAAAATCGTACGCAGGAAGCTCAAAAGGAAAAA
GAAGAAAAAAGAATTGTTACCCTTCAAAATGATGGTGGTTCAAAAAATACAACTGCTAGGAAGCAAAAGC
AGTTAAAAAAAAATGGACTCAGGCCTCTCAATACAAGTGCTTCACGAATTGGTCTTTCCTCTTCTCCCAC
AAATACACCTTCCCCAAACCTTCCCGTCTCGCAACCGTCTGCATCACCACATTATTCTGGTGATAAAAAC
TCGGCCAAAGGCATTGATCTTCGTACTCGTGTTATCCAACTTTTGGCAATCGCTCCCGAAACTGAAGATT
TTCTTCGTTTAAGAACAAAGGCGTCACTTTCCAAATTACAAGCGTTATTACCAGAAGTCGCTTGGAAGAA
CAACATGAATCAATGGGAGCTCCTTAATCCTGTGTATAAAGATGTACGAGTCTTTGATTGGCGTCCTTAT
AGTATTGCAGACAGGAATGCCGTTCTA
