[The description below was written by a language model from this plasmid's Addgene catalogue record.]
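Description:
myc-SpELL pBacPAK8 is a baculovirus transfer plasmid built on the commercial pBacPAK8 backbone (about 5.5 kb without insert), a vector intended for constructing recombinant baculoviruses rather than for direct expression. It is propagated in E. coli under ampicillin selection; the record lists its copy number as unknown and provides no feature table, so the origin of replication and the promoter driving the insert are not stated explicitly. Transfer vectors of this family generally place the cloned gene downstream of a strong late viral promoter and between flanking baculoviral sequences, so that co-introduction with viral DNA into insect cells yields a recombinant virus by homologous recombination.

The payload is a roughly 1.6 kb insert encoding ell1 (SpELL), the Schizosaccharomyces pombe protein related to the metazoan RNA polymerase II elongation factor ELL (eleven-nineteen lysine-rich in leukemia). It was cloned by restriction digestion between XhoI at the 5′ end and KpnI at the 3′ end, with both sites preserved. The protein carries an N-terminal Myc epitope tag, which the record describes as residing on the backbone, implying a modified version of the vector that supplies the tag in frame upstream of the cloning site. The tag allows detection and immunopurification of the expressed protein.

Given the vector type and the associated study identifying and characterizing this fission yeast elongation factor, the construct is most plausibly used to generate baculovirus for producing Myc-tagged SpELL in insect cells, providing recombinant protein for biochemical analysis of its transcription elongation activity and interactions.
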