Addgene plasmid #15318: myc-SpELL pBacPAK8
Depositing lab: Joan Conaway & Ronald Conaway. Depositing organization: Stowers Institute for Medical Research. Publication: Identification and Characterization of a Schizosaccharomyces pombe RNA Polymerase II Elongation Factor with Similarity to the Metazoan Transcription Factor ELL. Banks CA, Kong SE, Spahr H, Florens L, Martin-Brown S, Washburn MP, Conaway JW, Mushegian A, Conaway RC. J Biol Chem. 2007 Feb 23. 282(8):5761-9. 10.1074/jbc.M610393200 PubMed 17150956.
Backbone
  Vector backbone: pBacPAK8
  Backbone manufacturer: Clontech
  Backbone size w/o insert (bp): 5538
  Vector type: Baculovirus construction
Growth in bacteria
  Bacterial resistance: Ampicillin, 100 μg/mL
  Growth temperature: 37°C
  Growth strain: DH5alpha
  Copy number: Unknown
Gene/Insert
  Gene/Insert name: eleven nineteen lysine rich in leukemia (alt names: SpELL; ell1)
  Species: S. pombe (fission yeast)
  Insert size (bp): 1602
  Entrez Gene: ell1
  Tag / fusion protein: Myc (N terminal on backbone)
  Cloning method: Restriction Enzyme; 5′ cloning site Xho1 (not destroyed); 3′ cloning site Kpn1 (not destroyed)
  Sequencing primers: 5′ Bac1; 3′ Bac2
Terms and licenses: Academic/Nonprofit Terms; Industry Terms: Not Available to Industry
How to cite: myc-SpELL pBacPAK8 was a gift from Joan Conaway & Ronald Conaway (Addgene plasmid # 15318 ; http://n2t.net/addgene:15318 ; RRID:Addgene_15318)
